>Addgene plasmid #147000 | pAc5.1B-lambdaN-HA-DmUPF2_57-960-siRNAres-V5His6_N | depositor full sequence | sequence record 289447 | Full Sequence
CTTCAAGGAATTAATTCTATATTCTAAAAACACAAATGATACTTCTAAAAAAAATCATGAATGGCATCAA
CTCTGAATCAAATCTTTGCAGATGCACCTACTTCTCATTTCCACTGTCACATCATTTTTCCAGATCTCGC
TGCCTGTTATGTGGCCCACAAACCAAGACACGTTTTATGGCCATTAAAGCTGGCTGATCGTCGCCAAACA
CCAAATACATATCAATATGTACATTCGAGAAAGAAGCGATCAAAGAAGCGTCTTCGGGCGAGTAGGAGAA
TGCGGAGGAGAAGGAGAACGAGCTGATCTAGTATCTCTCCACAATCCAATGCCAACTGACCAACTGGCCA
TATTCGGAGCAATTTGAAGCCAATTTCCATCGCCTGGCGATCGCTCCATTCTTGGCTATATGTTTTTCAC
CGTTCCCGGGGCCATTTTCAAAGACTCGTCGGTAAGATAAGATTGTGTCACTCGCTGTCTCTCTTCATTT
GTCGAAGAATGCTGAGGAATTTCGCGATGACGTCGGCGAGTATTTTGAAGAATGAGAATAATTTGTATTT
ATACGAAAATCAGTTAGTGGAATTTTCTACAAAAACATGTTATCTATAGATAATTTTGTTGCAAAATATG
TTGACTATGACAAAGATTGTATGTATATACCTTTAATGTATTCTCATTTTCTTATGTATTTATAATGGCA
ATGATGATACTGATGATATTTTAAGATGATGCCAGACCACAGGCTGATTTCTGCGTCTTTTGCCGAACGC
AGTGCATGTGCGGTTGTTGTTTTTTGGAATAGTTTCAATTTTCGGACTGTCCGCTTTGATTTCAGTTTCT
TGGCTTATTCAAAAAGCAAAGTAAAGCCAAAAAAGCGAGATGGCAATACCAAATGCGGCAAAACGGTAGT
GGAAGGAAAGGGGTGCGGGGCAGCGGAAGGAAGGGTGGGGCGGGGCGTGGCGGGGTCTGTGGCTGGGCGC
GACGTCACCGACGTTGGAGCCACTCCTTTGACCATGTGTGCGTGTGTGTATTATTCGTGTCTCGCCACTC
GCCGGTTGTTTTTTTCTTTTTATCTCGCTCTCTCTAGCGCCATCTCGTACGCATGCTCAACGCACCGCAT
GTTGCCGTGTCCTTTATGCGTCATTTTGGCTCGAAATAGGCAATTATTTAAACAAAGATTAGTCAACGAA
AACGCTAAAATAAATAAGTCTACAATATGGTTACTTATTGCCATGTGTGTGCAGCCAACGATAGCAACAA
AAGCAACAACACAGTGGCTTTCCCTCTTTCACTTTTTGTTTGCAAGCGCGTGCGAGCAAGACGGCACGAC
CGGCAAACGCAATTACGCTGACAAAGAGCAGACGAAGTTTTGGCCGAAAAACATCAAGGCGCCTGATACG
AATGCATTTGCAATAACAATTGCGATATTTAATATTGTTTATGAAGCTGTTTGACTTCAAAACACACAAA
AAAAAAAATAAAACAAATTATTTGAAAGAGAATTAGGAATCGGACAGCTTATCGTTACGGGCTAACAGCA
CACCGAGACGAAATAGCTTACCTGACGTCACAGCCTCTGGAAGAACTGCCGCCAAGCAGAGAGAGAGAGA
AAAAGAGGGAGAGCAGCTTAGACCGCATGTGCTTGTGTGTGAGGCGTCTCTCTCTTCGTCTCCTGTTTGC
GCAAACGCATAGACTGCACTGAGAAAATCGATTACCTATTTTTTATGAATGAATATTTGCACTATTACTA
TTCAAAACTATTAAGATAGCAATCACATTCAATAGCCAAATACTATACCACCTGAGCGATGCAACGAAAT
GATCAATTTGAGCAAAAATGCTGCATATTTAGGACGGCATCATTATAGAAATGCTTCTTGCTGTGTACTT
TTCTCTCGTCTGGCAGCTGTTTCGCCGTTATTGTTAAAACCGGCTTAAGTTAGGTGTGTTTTCTACGACT
AGTGATGCCCCTACTAGAAGATGTGTGTTGCACAAATGTCCCTGAATAACCAATTTGAAGTGCAGATAGC
AGTAAACGTAAGCTAATATGAATATTATTTAACTGTAATGTTTTAATATCGCTGGACATTACTAATAAAC
CCACTATAAACACATGTACATATGTATGTTTTGGCATACAATGAGTAGTTGGGGAAAAAATGTGTAAAAG
CACCGTGACCATCACAGCATAAAGATAACCAGCTGAAGTATCGAATATGAGTAACCCCCAAATTGAATCA
CATGCCGCAACTGATAGGACCCATGGAAGTACACTCTTCATGGCGATATACAAGACACACACAAGCACGA
ACACCCAGTTGCGGAGGAAATTCTCCGTAAATGAAAACCCAATCGGCGAACAATTCATACCCATATATGG
TAAAAGTTTTGAACGCGACTTGAGAGCGGAGAGCATTGCGGCTGATAAGGTTTTAGCGCTAAGCGGGCTT
TATAAAACGGGCTGCGGGACCAGTTTTCATATCACTACCGTTTGAGTTCTTGTGCTGTGTGGATACTCCT
CCCGACACAAAGCCGCTCCATCAGCCAGCAGTCGTCTAATCCAGAGACCCCGGATCGGGGTACCAACATG
GACGCACAAACACGACGACGTGAGCGTCGCGCTGAGAAACAAGCTCAATGGAAAGCTGCAAACGGTGGAT
CTCCTCCACATATGGCTTACCCATACGATGTTCCAGATTACGCTCCTCCAAGCTTGAATTCTCTGGAGGC
CGAAGAGCGCGAGGAGCTGCAACAGTTCATAAGCGAGCTGCGGGAAAAAATTGAAAGTAAGCGACAGCTG
CGCCTCCAAAACTCCACAATCGAGCTGCCCGGTGAGGAGTACTTCGCCAAACTGGACTCCAATCTCAAAA
AGAACACGGCATTCGTCAAGAAACTGAAACTATTCACGGCCACACAGCTGGACGGACTATTGCGTGAGAT
ATCCGCTCTAAACCTGAGCAAATACATCTCGGAAATATGCGCCGCGCTGGTCGAGGCCAAACTGAAAATG
ACTGATGTGCCGGCGGTGGTGACGCTGGCCTCTCGGCTGCACTGCACATATGCCGACTTCGATGTCCATT
TTCTGGAGGCCTGGCAAAAGGCACTGAACATCAAGGCCACCGAGAAGATTGGCAATCCGAGCAAACTGCG
CGTTGATCTTCGCCTGTTTGCGGAACTAGTCAGCTCTGGTGTGATCCAAATGAAGCCCGGATTGGCCCAA
CTGGGTGTTGTTCTGGTGCATTTGATTGCCCTGGACAAGGATGACCACAGCAACTTCTCGATCATCCTCT
CATTCTGCCGGCACTGCGGCGAGGAGTACGCCGGCCTAGTGCCGCAAAAGATGCAACAGTTGGCCACCAA
ATACGGGGTGGAGGTGCCGAAATCCGACTTCCTGACTGCCGACAAGCAGCTCAATCTGCGCACCATGCTT
AAGGGTTACTTCAAGGCCCTGTGCAAGCATGTCCTGGCCGAGCAGGCCGAACTGATGAACATGACCAAGA
ACATTCGGCGCACCATGGAGTGCAAGGGTGAGATATCCACGGAGAAGCGCGAGAAGTGTGAACTGATGCA
GGCCGGATTCGATAAGCTGCTGGCCTCCGCTCAATCGCTGTCGGAACTGCTGGGTGAACCACTGCCCGAG
CTGGCCAAGGAGTCTGAGGGCTGTAATCCGGGCACAGTCATCGACAACATGCTGGACAGTGCCTCCTTTG
GTGTGCTGGATCCGTGGGGCGACGAGGAGACCCGAGCCTTCTACACGGATTTGCCCGATTTGAGACAGTT
TCTGCCAAACTTTTCGGCACCCAAAGTCGATTTGGAAACGTTAGAGGAGCCCAGTGAACTAACCGAAGAA
GCGATCGATGCCAATCTAGATGCCGAAATGGATCTAGATGATCCACCGTCCACCACTTCGGATACGACTC
CGGAGAATCCAATCGAAGAGCAGCCAACGACGCCAGTTGCCGCTGCGGAGGATCTCAAGCCGCAGAAGAT
GGGTAACGCTCTGATGGAACTGGGTCGCCAGCAGCAGCAGCAAAGTCAGCTCAACCAGAATCCGATCCAG
ATCCAAAACCAGATGCGTCAGCAGTTCGATGGCTTCCTGGTCAACCTATTCAACTGTGTGAACAAGGAGC
TGATCGATTCGGCGGCCATCGAGTTCCTGCTTAACTTCAATACCAAGCATCAACGCAAGAAGCTGACGCG
TACGATATTCTCGGTGCAGCGTACGCGTCTGGATATCCTGCCCTATCTCTCCCGCTTCGTGGCCATTGTG
CATATGTGCAATACCGATGTGGCCACCGATTTGGCCGAACTGCTGCGCAAGGAGTTCAAGTGGCACATTC
ACAAGAAGAACCAGCTGAATATCGAGACGAAGCTTAAGATTGTGCGATTCATTGGTGAACTGGTTAAGTT
TGGTTTGTTTAAAAAGTTCGATGCCTTAGGATGTCTGAAGATGCTGCTAAGGGACTTTCAGCATCATCAA
ATCGAGATGGCCTGTGCCTTTGTGGAAGTCACCGGCGTCTATCTGTACAATTGCCGGGATGCCCGTCTGC
TGATGAATGTGTTCCTGGACCAAATGCTGCGCTTGAAAACAGCCACGGCAATGGACTCGCGACATGCGGC
GCAGATTGAGAGCGTGTACTATTTGGTAAAGCCGCCGGAATCGTCCAAGCGAGAGCCCATGGTTCGGCCG
GCAATGCATGAGTACATCCGTTACTTGATCTTCGAGGAGCTTTGCAAACAGAACGTTGATCGTTGTATCA
AAATGCTGCGCCGCATCGATTGGCAGGATCCGGAGACAAATTGTTATGCCATTAAGTGCCTCAGCAAGGC
GTATCTGCTGCGCTTCCAGCTCATTCGCTGCCTGGCCGATCTCGTATCCGGACTGAGCTCCTATCAGCCA
CGAGCGGTTACCATCGTGATCGATAATGTGTTTGAGGATATACGCGCTGGCCTCGAGATTCATTCGCCAC
GCATGGCACAGCGGCGCATCGCGATGGCCAAGTATCTGGGCGAGATGTACAACTACAAGCTGGTGGAGTC
CACGAACATTCTTAATACGCTGTACTCCATCATCTCGCTGGGCGTATCGAATGACCAAAATGTCGTCTCG
CCACTGGATCCGCCCGATAGCCTGTTCCGACTGAAGCTTGCCTGTATGCTACTGGACACGTGTGCACCCT
ACTTCACCAGCCAGGCCACGCGAAAAAAACTGGACTACTTTCTGGTCTTCTTCCAACACTACTATTGGTT
CAAGAAATCCCATCCCGTGTTCAGCAAAACGGAGAACACCTCCGATTTGTTCCCCATCCTAATGGATCAC
ACCTATCGCGACTGTCTACTCAATGTGCGGCCCAAGCTGAAGATTTACAAGAGTCTAGAGCAGGCCAAGG
CGGCGATTGATCATCTGCAGGAGAAGCTCTATCCGCAGCTAAAGGGCGGCCGCTCGAGTCTAGAGGGCCC
GCGGTTCGAAGGTAAGCCTATCCCTAACCCTCTCCTCGGTCTCGATTCTACGCGTACCGGTCATCATCAC
CATCACCATTGAGTTTAAACCCGCTGATCAGCCTCGACTGTGCCTTCTAAGGCCTGAGCTCGCTGATCAG
CCTCGATCGAGGATCCAGACATGATAAGATACATTGATGAGTTTGGACAAACCACAACTAGAATGCAGTG
AAAAAAATGCTTTATTTGTGAAATTTGTGATGCTATTGCTTTATTTGTAACCATTATAAGCTGCAATAAA
CAAGTTAACAACAACAATTGCATTCATTTTATGTTTCAGGTTCAGGGGGAGGTGTGGGAGGTTTTTTAAA
GCAAGTAAAACCTCTACAAATGTGGTATGGCTGATTATGATCAGTCGACCGATGCCCTTGAGAGCCTTCA
ACCCAGTCAGCTCCTTCCGGTGGGCGCGGGGCATGACTATCGTCGCCGCACTTATGACTGTCTTCTTTAT
CATGCAACTCGTAGGACAGGTGCCGGCAGCGCTCTGGGTCATTTTCGGCGAGGACCGCTTTCGCTGGAGC
GCGACGATGATCGGCCTGTCGCTTGCGGTATTCGGAATCTTGCACGCCCTCGCTCAAGCCTTCGTCACTG
GTCCCGCCACCAAACGTTTCGGCGAGAAGCAGGCCATTATCGCCGGCATGGCGGCCGACGCGCTGGGCTA
CGTCTTGCTGGCGTTCGCGACGCGAGGCTGGATGGCCTTCCCCATTATGATTCTTCTCGCTTCCGGCGGC
ATCGGGATGCCCGCGTTGCAGGCCATGCTGTCCAGGCAGGTAGATGACGACCATCAGGGACAGCTTCAAG
GATCGCTCGCGGCTCTTACCAGCCAGCAAAAGGCCAGGAACCGTAAAAAGGCCGCGTTGCTGGCGTTTTT
CCATAGGCTCCGCCCCCCTGACGAGCATCACAAAAATCGACGCTCAAGTCAGAGGTGGCGAAACCCGACA
GGACTATAAAGATACCAGGCGTTTCCCCCTGGAAGCTCCCTCGTGCGCTCTCCTGTTCCGACCCTGCCGC
TTACCGGATACCTGTCCGCCTTTCTCCCTTCGGGAAGCGTGGCGCTTTCTCAATGCTCACGCTGTAGGTA
TCTCAGTTCGGTGTAGGTCGTTCGCTCCAAGCTGGGCTGTGTGCACGAACCCCCCGTTCAGCCCGACCGC
TGCGCCTTATCCGGTAACTATCGTCTTGAGTCCAACCCGGTAAGACACGACTTATCGCCACTGGCAGCAG
CCACTGGTAACAGGATTAGCAGAGCGAGGTATGTAGGCGGTGCTACAGAGTTCTTGAAGTGGTGGCCTAA
CTACGGCTACACTAGAAGGACAGTATTTGGTATCTGCGCTCTGCTGAAGCCAGTTACCTTCGGAAAAAGA
GTTGGTAGCTCTTGATCCGGCAAACAAACCACCGCTGGTAGCGGTGGTTTTTTTGTTTGCAAGCAGCAGA
TTACGCGCAGAAAAAAAGGATCTCAAGAAGATCCTTTGATCTTTTCTACGGGGTCTGACGCTCAGTGGAA
CGAAAACTCACGTTAAGGGATTTTGGTCATGAGATTATCAAAAAGGATCTTCACCTAGATCCTTTTAAAT
TAAAAATGAAGTTTTAAATCAATCTAAAGTATATATGAGTAAACTTGGTCTGACAGTTACCAATGCTTAA
TCAGTGAGGCACCTATCTCAGCGATCTGTCTATTTCGTTCATCCATAGTTGCCTGACTCCCCGTCGTGTA
GATAACTACGATACGGGAGGGCTTACCATCTGGCCCCAGTGCTGCAATGATACCGCGAGACCCACGCTCA
CCGGCTCCAGATTTATCAGCAATAAACCAGCCAGCCGGAAGGGCCGAGCGCAGAAGTGGTCCTGCAACTT
TATCCGCCTCCATCCAGTCTATTAATTGTTGCCGGGAAGCTAGAGTAAGTAGTTCGCCAGTTAATAGTTT
GCGCAACGTTGTTGCCATTGCTGCAGGCATCGTGGTGTCACGCTCGTCGTTTGGTATGGCTTCATTCAGC
TCCGGTTCCCAACGATCAAGGCGAGTTACATGATCCCCCATGTTGTGCAAAAAAGCGGTTAGCTCCTTCG
GTCCTCCGATCGTTGTCAGAAGTAAGTTGGCCGCAGTGTTATCACTCATGGTTATGGCAGCACTGCATAA
TTCTCTTACTGTCATGCCATCCGTAAGATGCTTTTCTGTGACTGGTGAGTACTCAACCAAGTCATTCTGA
GAATAGTGTATGCGGCGACCGAGTTGCTCTTGCCCGGCGTCAACACGGGATAATACCGCGCCACATAGCA
GAACTTTAAAAGTGCTCATCATTGGAAAACGTTCTTCGGGGCGAAAACTCTCAAGGATCTTACCGCTGTT
GAGATCCAGTTCGATGTAACCCACTCGTGCACCCAACTGATCTTCAGCATCTTTTACTTTCACCAGCGTT
TCTGGGTGAGCAAAAACAGGAAGGCAAAATGCCGCAAAAAAGGGAATAAGGGCGACACGGAAATGTTGAA
TACTCATACTCTTCCTTTTTCAATATTATTGAAGCATTTATCAGGGTTATTGTCTCATGAGCGGATACAT
ATTTGAATGTATTTAGAAAAATAAACAAATAGGGGTTCCGCGCACATTTCCCCGAAAAGTGCCACCTGAC
GTCTAAGAAACCATTATTATCATGACATTAACCTATAAAAATAGGCGTATCACGAGGCCCTTTCGT
Features (pLannotate 1.2.2; 10 found; start..end, strand, type, name):
     56..2568    +  promoter       Ac5 promoter: Drosophila melanogaster actin 5C promoter
   2588..2653    +  CDS            N (fragment): REGN_LAMBD - Experimental evidence at protein level: Swiss-Prot protein existence level 1. Plays a role as a transcriptional antitermination factor that allows the virus to initiate its lytic phase. Activates expression of the delayed viral early genes by modifying host RNA polymerase (RNAP) into a form that is resistant to termination signals. This antitermination function requires the host NusA protein which serves to stabilize the interaction between antitermination protein N and host RNA polymerase. From Escherichia phage lambda (Bacteriophage lambda).
   2678..2704    +  CDS            3xHA (fragment): three tandem HA epitope tags
   5471..5512    +  CDS            V5 tag: epitope tag from simian virus 5
   5612..5746    -  polyA_signal   SV40 poly(A) signal: SV40 polyadenylation signal
   5769..5853    -  CDS            large T antigen (fragment): large T antigen from SV40 (simian virus 40)
   5854..6324    +  CDS            TcR (fragment): tetracycline efflux protein; tet; confers resistance to tetracycline
   6368..6956    -  rep_origin     ori: high-copy-number ColE1/pMB1/pBR322/pUC origin of replication
   7127..7987    -  CDS            AmpR: β-lactamase; bla; confers resistance to ampicillin, carbenicillin, and related antibiotics
   7988..8092    -  promoter       AmpR promoter: bla
