[The description below was written by a language model from this plasmid's Addgene catalogue record and pLannotate feature annotations shown in this document.]
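Description:
pAc5.1B-lambdaN-HA-DmUPF2_57-960-siRNAres-V5His6_N is an insect-cell expression plasmid of about 8.2 kb. The catalogue lists the backbone as unknown, although the name and annotated parts point to a pAc5.1B-type vector. It is maintained in E. coli through a ColE1/pUC-type origin and selected with ampicillin via the bla gene and its own promoter. The record describes it as low copy even though the annotated origin is of the high-copy class. Short remnants of a tetracycline-resistance gene and of SV40 large T antigen are also annotated, and these appear to be non-functional backbone leftovers.

Expression is driven by the constitutive Drosophila melanogaster actin 5C promoter and terminated by an SV40 polyadenylation signal. Immediately downstream of the promoter lie a short fragment of the bacteriophage lambda N protein and an HA epitope sequence, followed by an unannotated stretch of roughly 2.7 kb that corresponds in position to the insert, a fragment of Drosophila UPF2 (CG2253) named as spanning residues 57–960. A V5 tag follows, and the name also indicates a His6 tag, which the feature table does not annotate; whether these C-terminal tags are in frame with the insert is not stated.

The lambda N peptide binds boxB RNA hairpins, so such fusions are typically used to tether a protein to a boxB-containing reporter mRNA, here a factor of the nonsense-mediated mRNA decay pathway. The "siRNAres" label suggests that silent changes make the transcript resistant to RNAi for complementation after knockdown of the endogenous gene, but the record does not state this purpose. The depositor lists eight silent and three non-silent mutations (L1022P, V1097L, N1213S). These three positions lie outside the named 57–960 range, a discrepancy the record does not explain.
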