Addgene plasmid #147000: pAc5.1B-lambdaN-HA-DmUPF2_57-960-siRNAres-V5His6_N
Purpose: Insect Expression of DmUPF2_57-960-siRNAres
Depositing lab: Elisa Izaurralde. Depositing organization: Max Planck Institute for Developmental Biology.
Backbone
  Vector backbone: Unknown
  Vector type: Insect Expression
Growth in bacteria
  Bacterial resistance: Ampicillin, 100 μg/mL
  Growth temperature: 37°C
  Growth strain: DH5alpha
  Copy number: Low Copy
Gene/Insert
  Gene/Insert name: DmUPF2_57-960-siRNAres
  Species: D. melanogaster (fly)
  Mutation: 8 silent and 3 non silent mutations: L1022P, V1097L and N1213S compared to the sequence given by FlyBase no.: CG2253
  Entrez Gene: Upf2 (a.k.a. Dmel_CG2253, CG2253, Dmel\CG2253, UPF2, smg-3, upf2)
  Cloning method: Unknown
Terms and licenses: Academic/Nonprofit Terms; Industry Terms: Not Available to Industry
Depositor comments: Plasmids from this collection were made available to the research community and donated after the lab closed. Please note that the sequence provided by the depositing laboratory may be theoretical/predicted or based on Sanger sequencing results. There may be discrepancies between sequencing results obtained by Addgene and the depositor sequence. If an Addgene verified sequence is not available, please contact before placing your order to request that our lab fully sequence the plasmid.
How to cite: pAc5.1B-lambdaN-HA-DmUPF2_57-960-siRNAres-V5His6_N was a gift from Elisa Izaurralde (Addgene plasmid # 147000 ; http://n2t.net/addgene:147000 ; RRID:Addgene_147000)
